>Addgene plasmid #141892 | TFORF1938 | addgene full sequence | sequence record 387312 | Addgene NGS Result
GGCTCCGGTGCCCGTCAGTGGGCAGAGCGCACATCGCCCACAGTCCCCGAGAAGTTGGGGGGAGGGGTCG
GCAATTGAACCGGTGCCTAGAGAAGGTGGCGCGGGGTAAACTGGGAAAGTGATGTCGTGTACTGGCTCCG
CCTTTTTCCCGAGGGTGGGGGAGAACCGTATATAAGTGCAGTAGTCGCCGTGAACGTTCTTTTTCGCAAC
GGGTTTGCCGCCAGAACACAGGTAAGTGCCGTGTGTGGTTCCCGCGGGCCTGGCCTCTTTACGGGTTATG
GCCCTTGCGTGCCTTGAATTACTTCCACCTGGCTGCAGTACGTGATTCTTGATCCCGAGCTTCGGGTTGG
AAGTGGGTGGGAGAGTTCGAGGCCTTGCGCTTAAGGAGCCCCTTCGCCTCGTGCTTGAGTTGAGGCCTGG
CCTGGGCGCTGGGGCCGCCGCGTGCGAATCTGGTGGCACCTTCGCGCCTGTCTCGCTGCTTTCGATAAGT
CTCTAGCCATTTAAAATTTTTGATGACCTGCTGCGACGCTTTTTTTCTGGCAAGATAGTCTTGTAAATGC
GGGCCAAGATCTGCACACTGGTATTTCGGTTTTTGGGGCCGCGGGCGGCGACGGGGCCCGTGCGTCCCAG
CGCACATGTTCGGCGAGGCGGGGCCTGCGAGCGCGGCCACCGAGAATCGGACGGGGGTAGTCTCAAGCTG
GCCGGCCTGCTCTGGTGCCTGGCCTCGCGCCGCCGTGTATCGCCCCGCCCTGGGCGGCAAGGCTGGCCCG
GTCGGCACCAGTTGCGTGAGCGGAAAGATGGCCGCTTCCCGGCCCTGCTGCAGGGAGCTCAAAATGGAGG
ACGCGGCGCTCGGGAGAGCGGGCGGGTGAGTCACCCACACAAAGGAAAAGGGCCTTTCCGTCCTCAGCCG
TCGCTTCATGTGACTCCACGGAGTACCGGGCGCCGTCCAGGCACCTCGATTAGTTCTCGAGCTTTTGGAG
TACGTCGTCTTTAGGTTGGGGGGAGGGGTTTTATGCGATGGAGTTTCCCCACACTGAGTGGGTGGAGACT
GAAGTTAGGCCAGCTTGGCACTTGATGTAATTCTCCTTGGAATTTGCCCTTTTTGAGTTTGGATCTTGGT
TCATTCTCAAGCCTCAGACAGTGGTTCAAAGTTTTTTTCTTCCATTTCAGGTGTCGTGAGGCTAGCACCG
CCACCATGGCGCAAAGGTACGACGATCTACCCCATTACGGGGGCATGGATGGAGTAGGCATCCCCTCCAC
GATGTATGGGGACCCGCATGCAGCCAGGTCCATGCAGCCGGTCCACCACCTGAACCACGGGCCTCCTCTG
CACTCGCATCAGTACCCGCACACAGCTCATACCAACGCCATGGCCCCCAGCATGGGCTCCTCTGTCAATG
ACGCTTTAAAGAGAGATAAAGATGCCATTTATGGACACCCCCTCTTCCCTCTCTTAGCACTGATTTTTGA
GAAATGTGAATTAGCTACTTGTACCCCCCGCGAGCCGGGGGTGGCGGGCGGGGACGTCTGCTCGTCAGAG
TCATTCAATGAAGATATAGCCGTGTTCGCCAAACAGATTCGCGCAGAAAAACCTCTATTTTCTTCTAATC
CAGAACTGGATAACTTGATGATTCAAGCCATACAAGTATTAAGGTTTCATCTATTGGAATTAGAGAAGGT
ACACGAATTATGTGACAATTTCTGCCACCGGTATATTAGCTGTTTGAAAGGGAAAATGCCTATCGATTTG
GTGATAGACGATAGAGAAGGAGGATCAAAATCAGACAGTGAAGATATAACAAGATCAGCAAATCTAACTG
ACCAGCCCTCTTGGAACAGAGATCATGATGACACGGCATCTACTCGTTCAGGAGGAACCCCAGGCCCTTC
CAGCGGTGGCCACACGTCACACAGTGGGGACAACAGCAGTGAGCAAGGTGATGGCTTGGACAACAGTGTA
GCTTCCCCCAGCACAGGTGACGATGATGACCCTGATAAGGACAAAAAGCGTCACAAAAAGCGTGGCATCT
TTCCCAAAGTAGCCACAAATATCATGAGGGCGTGGCTGTTCCAGCATCTAACACACCCTTACCCTTCTGA
AGAACAGAAAAAGCAGTTGGCACAAGACACGGGACTCACCATCCTTCAAGTGAACAATTGGTTTATTAAT
GCCCGGAGAAGAATAGTGCAGCCCATGATAGACCAGTCCAACCGAGCAGTAAGTCAAGGAACACCTTATA
ATCCTGATGGACAGCCCATGGGAGGTTTCGTAATGGACGGTCAGCAACATATGGGAATTAGAGCACCAGG
ACCTATGAGTGGAATGGGCATGAATATGGGCATGGAGGGGCAGTGGCACTACATGTAGTAATGAACTAGT
CCGTAACTTGAAAGTATTTCGATTTCTTGGCTTTATATATCTTGTGGAAAGGACGAGTACATTCGGCCTG
TGGGCTCATTACGCGTTAAGTCGACAATCAACCTCTGGATTACAAAATTTGTGAAAGATTGACTGGTATT
CTTAACTATGTTGCTCCTTTTACGCTATGTGGATACGCTGCTTTAATGCCTTTGTATCATGCTATTGCTT
CCCGTATGGCTTTCATTTTCTCCTCCTTGTATAAATCCTGGTTGCTGTCTCTTTATGAGGAGTTGTGGCC
CGTTGTCAGGCAACGTGGCGTGGTGTGCACTGTGTTTGCTGACGCAACCCCCACTGGTTGGGGCATTGCC
ACCACCTGTCAGCTCCTTTCCGGGACTTTCGCTTTCCCCCTCCCTATTGCCACGGCGGAACTCATCGCCG
CCTGCCTTGCCCGCTGCTGGACAGGGGCTCGGCTGTTGGGCACTGACAATTCCGTGGTGTTGTCGGGGAA
ATCATCGTCCTTTCCTTGGCTGCTCGCCTGTGTTGCCACCTGGATTCTGCGCGGGACGTCCTTCTGCTAC
GTCCCTTCGGCCCTCAATCCAGCGGACCTTCCTTCCCGCGGCCTGCTGCCGGCTCTGCGGCCTCTTCCGC
GTCTTCGCCTTCGCCCTCAGACGAGTCGGATCTCCCTTTGGGCCGCCTCCCCGCGTCGACTTTAAGACCA
ATGACTTACAAGGCAGCTGTAGATCTTAGCCACTTTTTAAAAGAAAAGGGGGGACTGGAAGGGCTAATTC
ACTCCCAACGAAGACAAGATCTGCTTTTTGCTTGTACTGGGTCTCTCTGGTTAGACCAGATCTGAGCCTG
GGAGCTCTCTGGCTAACTAGGGAACCCACTGCTTAAGCCTCAATAAAGCTTGCCTTGAGTGCTTCAAGTA
GTGTGTGCCCGTCTGTTGTGTGACTCTGGTAACTAGAGATCCCTCAGACCCTTTTAGTCAGTGTGGAAAA
TCTCTAGCAGTACGTATAGTAGTTCATGTCATCTTATTATTCAGTATTTATAACTTGCAAAGAAATGAAT
ATCAGAGAGTGAGAGGAACTTGTTTATTGCAGCTTATAATGGTTACAAATAAAGCAATAGCATCACAAAT
TTCACAAATAAAGCATTTTTTTCACTGCATTCTAGTTGTGGTTTGTCCAAACTCATCAATGTATCTTATC
ATGTCTGGCTCTAGCTATCCCGCCCCTAACTCCGCCCATCCCGCCCCTAACTCCGCCCAGTTCCGCCCAT
TCTCCGCCCCATGGCTGACTAATTTTTTTTATTTATGCAGAGGCCGAGGCCGCCTCGGCCTCTGAGCTAT
TCCAGAAGTAGTGAGGAGGCTTTTTTGGAGGCCTAGGGACGTACCCAATTCGCCCTATAGTGAGTCGTAT
TACGCGCGCTCACTGGCCGTCGTTTTACAACGTCGTGACTGGGAAAACCCTGGCGTTACCCAACTTAATC
GCCTTGCAGCACATCCCCCTTTCGCCAGCTGGCGTAATAGCGAAGAGGCCCGCACCGATCGCCCTTCCCA
ACAGTTGCGCAGCCTGAATGGCGAATGGG
[124 nt withheld, positions 3950-4073]
C
[91 nt withheld, positions 4075-4165]
A
[49 nt withheld, positions 4167-4215]
CCTTTGACGTTGGAGTCCACGTTCTTT
[37 nt withheld, positions 4243-4279]
ACCCTATCTCGGTCTATTCTTTTGATTTATAAGGGATTTTGCCGATTTCGGCCTATTGGTTAAAAAATGA
GCTGATTTAACAAAAATTTAACGCGAATTTTAACAAAATATTAACGCTTACAATTTAGGTGGCACTTTTC
GGGGAAATGTGCGCGGAACCCCTATTTGTTTATTTTTCTAAATACATTCAAATATGTATCCGCTCATGAG
ACAATAACCCTGATAAATGCTTCAATAATATTGAAAAAGGAAGAGTATGAGTATTCAACATTTCCGTGTC
GCCCTTATTCCCTTTTTTGCGGCATTTTGCCTTCCTGTTTTTGCTCACCCAGAAACGCTGGTGAAAGTAA
AAGATGCTGAAGATCAGTTGGGTGCACGAGTGGGTTACATCGAACTGGATCTCAACAGCGGTAAGATCCT
TGAGAGTTTTCGCCCCGAAGAACGTTTTCCAATGATGAGCACTTTTAAAGTTCTGCTATGTGGCGCGGTA
TTATCCCGTATTGACGCCGGGCAAGAGCAACTCGGTCGCCGCATACACTATTCTCAGAATGACTTGGTTG
AGTACTCACCAGTCACAGAAAAGCATCTTACGGATGGCATGACAGTAAGAGAATTATGCAGTGCTGCCAT
AACCATGAGTGATAACACTGCGGCCAACTTACTTCTGACAACGATCGGAGGACCGAAGGAGCTAACCGCT
TTTTTGCACAACATGGGGGATCATGTAACTCGCCTTGATCGTTGGGAACCGGAGCTGAATGAAGCCATAC
CAAACGACGAGCGTGACACCACGATGCCTGTAGCAATGGCAACAACGTTGCGCAAACTATTAACTGGCGA
ACTACTTACTCTAGCTTCCCGGCAACAATTAATAGACTGGATGGAGGCGGATAAAGTTGCAGGACCACTT
CTGCGCTCGGCCCTTCCGGCTGGCTGGTTTATTGCTGATAAATCTGGAGCCGGTGAGCGTGGGTCTCGCG
GTATCATTGCAGCACTGGGGCCAGATGGTAAGCCCTCCCGTATCGTAGTTATCTACACGACGGGGAGTCA
GGCAACTATGGATGAACGAAATAGACAGATCGCTGAGATAGGTGCCTCACTGATTAAGCATTGGTAACTG
TCAGACCAAGTTTACTCATATATACTTTAGATTGATTTAAAACTTCATTTTTAATTTAAAAGGATCTAGG
TGAAGATCCTTTTTGATAATCTCATGACCAAAATCCCTTAACGTGAGTTTTCGTTCCACTGAGCGTCAGA
CCCCGTAGAAAAGATCAAAGGATCTTCTTGAGATCCTTTTTTTCTGCGCGTAATCTGCTGCTTGCAAACA
AAAAAACCACCGCTACCAGCGGTGGTTTGTTTGCCGGATCAAGAGCTACCAACTCTTTTTCCGAAGGTAA
CTGGCTTCAGCAGAGCGCAGATACCAAATACTGTTCTTCTAGTGTAGCCGTAGTTAGGCCACCACTTCAA
GAACTCTGTAGCACCGCCTACATACCTCGCTCTGCTAATCCTGTTACCAGTGGCTGCTGCCAGTGGCGAT
AAGTCGTGTCTTACCGGGTTGGACTCAAGACGATAGTTACCGGATAAGGCGCAGCGGTCGGGCTGAACGG
GGGGTTCGTGCACACAGCCCAGCTTGGAGCGAACGACCTACACCGAACTGAGATACCTACAGCGTGAGCT
ATGAGAAAGCGCCACGCTTCCCGAAGGGAGAAAGGCGGACAGGTATCCGGTAAGCGGCAGGGTCGGAACA
GGAGAGCGCACGAGGGAGCTTCCAGGGGGAAACGCCTGGTATCTTTATAGTCCTGTCGGGTTTCGCCACC
TCTGACTTGAGCGTCGATTTTTGTGATGCTCGTCAGGGGGGCGGAGCCTATGGAAAAACGCCAGCAACGC
GGCCTTTTTACGGTTCCTGGCCTTTTGCTGGCCTTTTGCTCACATGTTCTTTCCTGCGTTATCCCCTGAT
TCTGTGGATAACCGTATTACCGCCTTTGAGTGAGCTGATACCGCTCGCCGCAGCCGAACGACCGAGCGCA
GCGAGTCAGTGAGCGAGGAAGCGGAAGAGCGCCCAATACGCAAACCGCCTCTCCCCGCGCGTTGGCCGAT
TCATTAATGCAGCTGGCACGACAGGTTTCCCGACTGGAAAGCGGGCAGTGAGCGCAACGCAATTAATGTG
AGTTAGCTCACTCATTAGGCACCCCAGGCTTTACACTTTATGCTTCCGGCTCGTATGTTGTGTGGAATTG
TGAGCGGATAACAATTTCACACAGGAAACAGCTATGACCATGATTACGCCAAGCGCGCAATTAACCCTCA
CTAAAGGGAACAAAAGCTGGAGCTGCAAGCTTAATGTAGTCTTATGCAATACTCTTGTAGTCTTGCAACA
TGGTAACGATGAGTTAGCAACATGCCTTACAAGGAGAGAAAAAGCACCGTGCATGCCGATTGGTGGAAGT
AAGGTGGTACGATCGTGCCTTATTAGGAAGGCAACAGACGGGTCTGACATGGATTGGACGAACCACTGAA
TTGCCGCATTGCAGAGATATTGTATTTAAGTGCCTAGCTCGATACATAAACGGGTCTCTCTGGTTAGACC
AGATCTGAGCCTGGGAGCTCTCTGGCTAACTAGGGAACCCACTGCTTAAGCCTCAATAAAGCTTGCCTTG
AGTGCTTCAAGTAGTGTGTGCCCGTCTGTTGTGTGACTCTGGTAACTAGAGATCCCTCAGACCCTTTTAG
TCAGTGTGGAAAATCTCTAGCAGTGGCGCCCGAACAGGGACTTGAAAGCGAAAGGGAAACCAGAGGAGCT
CTCTCGACGCAGGACTCGGCTTGCTGAAGCGCGCACGGCAAGAGGCGAGGGGCGGCGACTGGTGAGTACG
CCAAAAATTTTGACTAGCGGAGGCTAGAAGGAGAGAGATGGGTGCGAGAGCGTCAGTATTAAGCGGGGGA
GAATTAGATCGCGATGGGAAAAAATTCGGTTAAGGCCAGGGGGAAAGAAAAAATATAAATTAAAACATAT
AGTATGGGCAAGCAGGGAGCTAGAACGATTCGCAGTTAATCCTGGCCTGTTAGAAACATCAGAAGGCTGT
AGACAAATACTGGGACAGCTACAACCATCCCTTCAGACAGGATCAGAAGAACTTAGATCATTATATAATA
CAGTAGCAACCCTCTATTGTGTGCATCAAAGGATAGAGATAAAAGACACCAAGGAAGCTTTAGACAAGAT
AGAGGAAGAGCAAAACAAAAGTAAGACCACCGCACAGCAAGCGGCCGCTGATCTTCAGACCTGGAGGAGG
AGATATGAGGGACAATTGGAGAAGTGAATTATATAAATATAAAGTAGTAAAAATTGAACCATTAGGAGTA
GCACCCACCAAGGCAAAGAGAAGAGTGGTGCAGAGAGAAAAAAGAGCAGTGGGAATAGGAGCTTTGTTCC
TTGGGTTCTTGGGAGCAGCAGGAAGCACTATGGGCGCAGCGTCAATGACGCTGACGGTACAGGCCAGACA
ATTATTGTCTGGTATAGTGCAGCAGCAGAACAATTTGCTGAGGGCTATTGAGGCGCAACAGCATCTGTTG
CAACTCACAGTCTGGGGCATCAAGCAGCTCCAGGCAAGAATCCTGGCTGTGGAAAGATACCTAAAGGATC
AACAGCTCCTGGGGATTTGGGGTTGCTCTGGAAAACTCATTTGCACCACTGCTGTGCCTTGGAATGCTAG
TTGGAGTAATAAATCTCTGGAACAGATTTGGAATCACACGACCTGGATGGAGTGGGACAGAGAAATTAAC
AATTACACAAGCTTAATACACTCCTTAATTGAAGAATCGCAAAACCAGCAAGAAAAGAATGAACAAGAAT
TATTGGAATTAGATAAATGGGCAAGTTTGTGGAATTGGTTTAACATAACAAATTGGCTGTGGTATATAAA
ATTATTCATAATGATAGTAGGAGGCTTGGTAGGTTTAAGAATAGTTTTTGCTGTACTTTCTATAGTGAAT
AGAGTTAGGCAGGGATATTCACCATTATCGTTTCAGACCCACCTCCCAACCCCGAGGGGACCCATGCATT
GCATCTCAATTAGTCAGCAACCAGGTGTGGAAAGTCCCCAGGCTCCCCAGCAGGCAGAAGTATGCAAAGC
ATGCGTCTCAATTAGTCAGCAACCATAGTCCCGCCCCTAACTCCGCCCATCCCGCCCCTAACTCCGCCCA
GTTCCGCCCATTCTCCGCCCCATGGCTGACTAATTTTTTTTATTTATGCAGAGGCCGAGGCCGCCTCGGC
CTCTGAGCTATTCCAGAAGTAGTGAGGAGGCTTTTTTGGAGGCCTAGGCTTTTGCAAAAAGCTTTCTAGA
GGTACCACCGGAGCTTACCATGACCGAGTACAAGCCCACGGTGCGCCTCGCCACCCGCGACGACGTCCCC
AGGGCCGTACGCACCCTCGCCGCCGCGTTCGCCGACTACCCCGCCACGCGCCACACCGTCGATCCGGACC
GCCACATCGAGCGGGTCACCGAGCTGCAAGAACTCTTCCTCACGCGCGTCGGGCTCGACATCGGCAAGGT
GTGGGTCGCGGACGACGGCGCCGCCGTGGCGGTCTGGACCACGCCGGAGAGCGTCGAAGCGGGGGCGGTG
TTCGCCGAGATCGGCCCGCGCATGGCCGAGTTGAGCGGTTCCCGGCTGGCCGCGCAGCAACAGATGGAAG
GCCTCCTGGCGCCGCACCGGCCCAAGGAGCCCGCGTGGTTCCTGGCCACCGTCGGCGTCTCGCCCGACCA
CCAGGGCAAGGGTCTGGGCAGCGCCGTCGTGCTCCCCGGAGTGGAGGCGGCCGAGCGCGCCGGGGTGCCC
GCCTTCCTGGAGACCTCCGCGCCCCGCAACCTCCCCTTCTACGAGCGGCTCGGCTTCACCGTCACCGCCG
ACGTCGAGGTGCCCGAAGGACCGCGCACCTGGTGCATGACCCGCAAGCCCGGTGCCAGTTAACGAATTCT
AGATCTTGAGACAAATGGCAGTATTCATCCACAATTTTAAAAGAAAAGGGGGGATTGGGGGGTACAGTGC
AGGGGAAAGAATAGTAGACATAATAGCAACAGACATACAAACTAAAGAATTACAAAAACAAATTACAAAA
ATTCAAAATTTTCGGGTTTATTACAGGGACAGCAGAGATCCACTTTGGCGCCGGCTCGAGGCCTGCAGGT
GCAAAGATGGATAAAGTTTTAAACAGAGAGGAATCTTTGCAGCTAATGGACCTTCTAGGTCTTGAAAGGA
GTGGGAATT
Features (pLannotate 1.2.2; 31 found; start..end, strand, type, name):
      1..1179    +  promoter       EF-1α promoter: strong constitutive promoter for human elongation factor EF-1α
   1196..2365    +  CDS            MEIS1: MEIS1_HUMAN - Experimental evidence at protein level: Swiss-Prot protein existence level 1. Acts as a transcriptional regulator of PAX6. Acts as a transcriptional activator of PF4 in complex with PBX1 or PBX2. Required for hematopoiesis, megakaryocyte lineage development and vascular patterning. May function as a cofactor for HOXA7 and HOXA9 in the induction of myeloid leukemias. From Homo sapiens (Human).
   2381..2434    +  promoter       U6 promoter (fragment): RNA polymerase III promoter for human U6 snRNA
   2476..3064    +  misc_feature   WPRE: woodchuck hepatitis virus posttranscriptional regulatory element
   3115..3134    +  misc_feature   cPPT/CTS (fragment): central polypurine tract and central termination sequence of HIV-1
   3136..3369    +  LTR            3' LTR (ΔU3): self-inactivating 3' long terminal repeat (LTR) from HIV-1
   3447..3568    +  polyA_signal   SV40 poly(A) signal: SV40 polyadenylation signal
   3608..3743    +  rep_origin     SV40 ori: SV40 origin of replication
   3764..3782    -  promoter       T7 promoter: promoter for bacteriophage T7 RNA polymerase
   3790..3945    +  CDS            lacZα (fragment): LacZα fragment of β-galactosidase; lacZ fragment
   3950..4378    +  rep_origin     f1 ori (sequence partly withheld): f1 bacteriophage origin of replication; arrow indicates direction of (+) strand synthesis
   4431..4535    +  promoter       AmpR promoter: bla
   4536..5396    +  CDS            AmpR: β-lactamase; bla; confers resistance to ampicillin, carbenicillin, and related antibiotics
   5567..6155    +  rep_origin     ori: high-copy-number ColE1/pMB1/pBR322/pUC origin of replication
   6338..6430    +  CDS            lacI (fragment): lac repressor; lacI; The lac repressor binds to the lac operator to inhibit transcription in E. coli. This inhibition can be relieved by adding lactose or isopropyl-β-D-thiogalactopyranoside (IPTG).
   6443..6464    +  protein_bind   CAP binding site: CAP binding activates transcription in the presence of cAMP. E. coli catabolite activator protein
   6479..6509    +  promoter       lac promoter: promoter for the E. coli lac operon
   6517..6533    +  protein_bind   lac operator: The lac repressor binds to the lac operator to inhibit transcription in E. coli. This inhibition can be relieved by adding lactose or isopropyl-β-D-thiogalactopyranoside (IPTG). lac repressor encoded by lacI
   6578..6596    +  promoter       T3 promoter: promoter for bacteriophage T3 RNA polymerase
   6624..6850    +  promoter       RSV promoter: Rous sarcoma virus enhancer/promoter
   6851..7031    +  LTR            5' LTR (truncated): truncated 5' long terminal repeat (LTR) from HIV-1
   7078..7203    +  misc_feature   HIV-1 Ψ: packaging signal of human immunodeficiency virus type 1
   7187..7550    +  CDS            HIV-1 gag (fragment): gag protein from human immunodeficiency virus 1; gag
   7696..7929    +  misc_feature   RRE: The Rev response element (RRE) of HIV-1 allows for Rev-dependent mRNA export from the nucleus to the cytoplasm.
   8306..8332    +  CDS            Rev (fragment): human immunodeficiency virus 1 (HIV-1) Rev protein; rev; enhances nuclear export of unspliced and incompletely spliced viral mRNAs
   8339..8362    +  promoter       SV40 promoter (fragment): SV40 early promoter
   8363..8434    +  promoter       SV40 promoter (fragment): SV40 enhancer and early promoter
   8458..8593    +  rep_origin     SV40 ori: SV40 origin of replication
   8639..9235    +  CDS            PuroR (fragment): puromycin N-acetyltransferase; pac from Streptomyces; confers resistance to puromycin
   9284..9401    +  misc_feature   cPPT/CTS: central polypurine tract and central termination sequence of HIV-1
   9466..9532    +  CDS            small t antigen (fragment): SV40 (simian virus 40) small t antigen
