[The description below was written by a language model from this plasmid's Addgene catalogue record and pLannotate feature annotations shown in this document.]
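Description:
TFORF1938 is a third-generation-style, self-inactivating lentiviral expression plasmid built on the pLX_TRC317 backbone and carrying the human transcription factor MEIS1 as its open reading frame. It belongs to a barcoded transcription factor ORF collection in which each construct has a unique 24-bp barcode, so that the factor delivered to a cell can be identified in pooled overexpression screens. In bacteria it is maintained by a high-copy ColE1/pUC-type origin with ampicillin selection (β-lactamase). An f1 origin and remnants of lac and T7/T3 promoter sequences from the cloning backbone are also present. The depositor notes that the plasmid can recombine, a common issue for vectors with repeated LTR sequences.

The viral genome is transcribed from an RSV promoter fused to a truncated HIV-1 5' LTR, followed by the Ψ packaging signal, a gag fragment and the Rev response element for Rev-dependent export of the full-length RNA. Within the proviral region, an SV40 early promoter drives puromycin N-acetyltransferase for selection of transduced mammalian cells, and a cPPT/CTS element aids nuclear import. The EF-1α promoter then drives constitutive expression of the MEIS1 coding sequence, a homeobox-family regulator involved in haematopoiesis and a HOX/PBX cofactor. Downstream lie a short U6-derived fragment, WPRE to enhance transcript stability and expression, and the ΔU3 3' LTR, which inactivates LTR promoter activity after integration. An SV40 poly(A) signal sits outside the LTR. The barcode itself is not annotated in the feature table, so its exact position is not stated. The construct is suited to producing lentivirus for stable MEIS1 overexpression, alone or in pooled differentiation screens.
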