Addgene plasmid #141892: TFORF1938
Purpose: Lentiviral vector for overexpressing transcription factor ORFs with unique 24-bp barcodes. Barcodes facilitate identification of transcription factors in pooled screens.
Depositing lab: Feng Zhang. Depositing organization: Broad Institute. Publication: A transcription factor atlas of directed differentiation. Joung J, Ma S, Tay T, Geiger-Schuller KR, Kirchgatterer PC, Verdine VK, Guo B, Arias-Garcia MA, Allen WE, Singh A, Kuksenko O, Abudayyeh OO, Gootenberg JS, Fu Z, Macrae RK, Buenrostro JD, Regev A, Zhang F. Cell. 2023 Jan 5;186(1):209-229.e26. doi: 10.1016/j.cell.2022.11.026. PubMed 36608654.
Backbone
  Vector backbone: pLX_TRC317
  Backbone manufacturer: Broad Institute Genetic Perturbation Platform
  Backbone size w/o insert (bp): 8264
  Vector type: Mammalian Expression, Lentiviral
  Selectable markers: Puromycin
Growth in bacteria
  Bacterial resistance: Ampicillin, 100 μg/mL
  Growth temperature: 37°C
  Growth strain: NEB Stable
  Copy number: High Copy
Gene/Insert
  Gene/Insert name: MEIS1
  Species: H. sapiens (human)
  Insert size (bp): 1274
  Entrez Gene: MEIS1
  Promoter: EF1a
  Cloning method: Unknown
  Sequencing primers: 5′ GGGTGGAGACTGAAGTTAGGCCAG; 3′ CACATAGCGTAAAAGGAGCAACATAG
Terms and licenses: Academic/Nonprofit Terms; Industry Terms: Not Available to Industry
Depositor comments: NM_002398,ENST00000272369 . The transcription factor ORF portion of this plasmid was synthesized by Genewiz. Please test multiple small colonies in case of plasmid recombination. To make this collection available in a timely manner, a portion of this collection was not fully sequenced by Addgene. If an Addgene verified full plasmid sequence is not available, please contact us prior to placing an order to request the full sequence.
How to cite: TFORF1938 was a gift from Feng Zhang (Addgene plasmid # 141892 ; http://n2t.net/addgene:141892 ; RRID:Addgene_141892)
