>Addgene plasmid #141892 | TFORF1938 | depositor partial sequence | sequence record 277813 | Insert
ACCGCCACCATGGCGCAAAGGTACGACGATCTACCCCATTACGGGGGCATGGATGGAGTAGGCATCCCCT
CCACGATGTATGGGGACCCGCATGCAGCCAGGTCCATGCAGCCGGTCCACCACCTGAACCACGGGCCTCC
TCTGCACTCGCATCAGTACCCGCACACAGCTCATACCAACGCCATGGCCCCCAGCATGGGCTCCTCTGTC
AATGACGCTTTAAAGAGAGATAAAGATGCCATTTATGGACACCCCCTCTTCCCTCTCTTAGCACTGATTT
TTGAGAAATGTGAATTAGCTACTTGTACCCCCCGCGAGCCGGGGGTGGCGGGCGGGGACGTCTGCTCGTC
AGAGTCATTCAATGAAGATATAGCCGTGTTCGCCAAACAGATTCGCGCAGAAAAACCTCTATTTTCTTCT
AATCCAGAACTGGATAACTTGATGATTCAAGCCATACAAGTATTAAGGTTTCATCTATTGGAATTAGAGA
AGGTACACGAATTATGTGACAATTTCTGCCACCGGTATATTAGCTGTTTGAAAGGGAAAATGCCTATCGA
TTTGGTGATAGACGATAGAGAAGGAGGATCAAAATCAGACAGTGAAGATATAACAAGATCAGCAAATCTA
ACTGACCAGCCCTCTTGGAACAGAGATCATGATGACACGGCATCTACTCGTTCAGGAGGAACCCCAGGCC
CTTCCAGCGGTGGCCACACGTCACACAGTGGGGACAACAGCAGTGAGCAAGGTGATGGCTTGGACAACAG
TGTAGCTTCCCCCAGCACAGGTGACGATGATGACCCTGATAAGGACAAAAAGCGTCACAAAAAGCGTGGC
ATCTTTCCCAAAGTAGCCACAAATATCATGAGGGCGTGGCTGTTCCAGCATCTAACACACCCTTACCCTT
CTGAAGAACAGAAAAAGCAGTTGGCACAAGACACGGGACTCACCATCCTTCAAGTGAACAATTGGTTTAT
TAATGCCCGGAGAAGAATAGTGCAGCCCATGATAGACCAGTCCAACCGAGCAGTAAGTCAAGGAACACCT
TATAATCCTGATGGACAGCCCATGGGAGGTTTCGTAATGGACGGTCAGCAACATATGGGAATTAGAGCAC
CAGGACCTATGAGTGGAATGGGCATGAATATGGGCATGGAGGGGCAGTGGCACTACATGTAGTAATGAAC
TAGTCCGTAACTTGAAAGTATTTCGATTTCTTGGCTTTATATATCTTGTGGAAAGGACGAGTACATTCGG
CCTGTGGGCTCATT
