>Addgene plasmid #141892 | TFORF1938 | depositor partial sequence | sequence record 277814 | Barcode
GTACATTCGGCCTGTGGGCTCATT
